Addgene plasmid #76225: MYO3A gRNA (BRDN0001148088)
Purpose: 3rd generation lentiviral gRNA plasmid targeting human MYO3A
Depositing lab: John Doench & David Root. Depositing organization: Broad Institute. Publication: Optimized sgRNA design to maximize activity and minimize off-target effects of CRISPR-Cas9. Doench JG, Fusi N, Sullender M, Hegde M, Vaimberg EW, Donovan KF, Smith I, Tothova Z, Wilen C, Orchard R, Virgin HW, Listgarten J, Root DE. Nat Biotechnol. 2016 Jan 18. doi: 10.1038/nbt.3437. PubMed 26780180.
Backbone
  Vector backbone: lentiGuide-Puro
  Backbone manufacturer: Zhang Lab (Addgene plasmid # 52963)
  Vector type: Mammalian Expression, Lentiviral, CRISPR
  Selectable markers: Puromycin
Growth in bacteria
  Bacterial resistance: Ampicillin, 100 μg/mL
  Growth temperature: 37°C
  Growth strain: DH5alpha
  Copy number: High Copy
Gene/Insert
  Gene/Insert name: MYO3A (alt names: MYO3A; NM_017433.4)
  gRNA/shRNA sequence: TCCCACTGTGTGGTCACTAG
  Species: H. sapiens (human)
  Entrez Gene: MYO3A (a.k.a. DFNB30)
  Promoter: hU6
  Cloning method: Unknown
  Sequencing primers: 5′ U6-F; 3′ pS2-R
Terms and licenses: Academic/Nonprofit Terms; Industry Terms: Not Available to Industry
Depositor comments: The gRNA was designed to target the following Genbank reference sequence(s): NM_017433.4. Note that this plasmid does NOT contain Cas9. It should be used in conjunction with lentiCas9-Blast (Addgene #52962) or otherwise with cell lines already expressing Cas9. Browse the full kinome gRNA library at http://www.addgene.org/pooled-library/broadgpp-human-kinome/ or visit http://www.broadinstitute.org/rnai/public/ for detailed protocols and information.
How to cite: MYO3A gRNA (BRDN0001148088) was a gift from John Doench & David Root (Addgene plasmid # 76225 ; http://n2t.net/addgene:76225 ; RRID:Addgene_76225)
