[The description below was written by a language model from this plasmid's Addgene catalogue record and pLannotate feature annotations shown in this document.]
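Description:
MYO3A gRNA (BRDN0001148088) is a third-generation lentiviral CRISPR guide plasmid built on the lentiGuide-Puro backbone, carrying a single guide RNA directed against human MYO3A (also known as DFNB30), designed against the NM_017433.4 reference transcript. In bacteria it is maintained at high copy from a ColE1/pUC-type origin with ampicillin selection through β-lactamase. An f1 origin, an SV40 origin and residual lac, T7 and T3 elements from the parental cloning vector are also annotated on the 8.3 kb assembled sequence.

The lentiviral transfer cassette begins with an RSV enhancer/promoter fused to a truncated HIV-1 5' LTR, which makes genomic RNA production Tat-independent, as expected for a third-generation design. This is followed by the Ψ packaging signal with a gag fragment and the Rev response element. Downstream, the human U6 RNA polymerase III promoter drives the MYO3A-specific spacer joined to the Streptococcus pyogenes Cas9 guide scaffold. A cPPT/CTS element follows. Next comes an EF-1α promoter with its intron A, driving puromycin N-acetyltransferase for selection of transduced mammalian cells. A WPRE enhances transcript expression. The cassette ends in a ΔU3 self-inactivating 3' LTR, with an SV40 polyadenylation signal beyond it.

The plasmid does not encode Cas9, so it must be used with a separate Cas9 vector or in cells that already express the nuclease. It belongs to a human kinome guide collection created in work on optimised sgRNA design. It is suited to producing lentivirus for stable guide delivery and Cas9-mediated disruption of MYO3A in human cells.
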