Features (pLannotate 1.2.2; 29 found; start..end, strand, type, name):
     14..80      +  CDS            small t antigen (fragment): SV40 (simian virus 40) small t antigen
    106..317     +  promoter       EF-1α core promoter: core promoter for human elongation factor EF-1α
    318..1256    +  intron         EF-1α intron A: intron upstream of the start codon of human EF-1α
   1278..1877    +  CDS            PuroR (fragment): puromycin N-acetyltransferase; pac from Streptomyces; confers resistance to puromycin
   1893..2481    +  misc_feature   WPRE: woodchuck hepatitis virus posttranscriptional regulatory element
   2532..2551    +  misc_feature   cPPT/CTS (fragment): central polypurine tract and central termination sequence of HIV-1
   2553..2786    +  LTR            3' LTR (ΔU3): self-inactivating 3' long terminal repeat (LTR) from HIV-1
   2864..2985    +  polyA_signal   SV40 poly(A) signal: SV40 polyadenylation signal
   3025..3160    +  rep_origin     SV40 ori: SV40 origin of replication
   3181..3199    -  promoter       T7 promoter: promoter for bacteriophage T7 RNA polymerase
   3207..3362    +  CDS            lacZα (fragment): LacZα fragment of β-galactosidase; lacZ fragment
   3367..3795    +  rep_origin     f1 ori (sequence partly withheld): f1 bacteriophage origin of replication; arrow indicates direction of (+) strand synthesis
   3848..3952    +  promoter       AmpR promoter: bla
   3953..4813    +  CDS            AmpR: β-lactamase; bla; confers resistance to ampicillin, carbenicillin, and related antibiotics
   4984..5572    +  rep_origin     ori: high-copy-number ColE1/pMB1/pBR322/pUC origin of replication
   5755..5847    +  CDS            lacI (fragment): lac repressor; lacI; The lac repressor binds to the lac operator to inhibit transcription in E. coli. This inhibition can be relieved by adding lactose or isopropyl-β-D-thiogalactopyranoside (IPTG).
   5860..5881    +  protein_bind   CAP binding site: CAP binding activates transcription in the presence of cAMP. E. coli catabolite activator protein
   5896..5926    +  promoter       lac promoter: promoter for the E. coli lac operon
   5934..5950    +  protein_bind   lac operator: The lac repressor binds to the lac operator to inhibit transcription in E. coli. This inhibition can be relieved by adding lactose or isopropyl-β-D-thiogalactopyranoside (IPTG). lac repressor encoded by lacI
   5995..6013    +  promoter       T3 promoter: promoter for bacteriophage T3 RNA polymerase
   6041..6267    +  promoter       RSV promoter: Rous sarcoma virus enhancer/promoter
   6268..6448    +  LTR            5' LTR (truncated): truncated 5' long terminal repeat (LTR) from HIV-1
   6495..6620    +  misc_feature   HIV-1 Ψ: packaging signal of human immunodeficiency virus type 1
   6604..6967    +  CDS            HIV-1 gag (fragment): gag protein from human immunodeficiency virus 1; gag
   7113..7346    +  misc_feature   RRE: The Rev response element (RRE) of HIV-1 allows for Rev-dependent mRNA export from the nucleus to the cytoplasm.
   7723..7749    +  CDS            Rev (fragment): human immunodeficiency virus 1 (HIV-1) Rev protein; rev; enhances nuclear export of unspliced and incompletely spliced viral mRNAs
   7753..7993    +  promoter       U6 promoter: RNA polymerase III promoter for human U6 snRNA
   8023..8098    +  misc_RNA       gRNA scaffold: guide RNA scaffold for the Streptococcus pyogenes CRISPR/Cas9 system
   8154..8271    +  misc_feature   cPPT/CTS: central polypurine tract and central termination sequence of HIV-1
>Addgene plasmid #76225 | MYO3A gRNA (BRDN0001148088) | addgene full sequence | sequence record 185426 | Addgene Assembled Sequence
CCCGGGTGCAAAGATGGATAAAGTTTTAAACAGAGAGGAATCTTTGCAGCTAATGGACCTTCTAGGTCTT
GAAAGGAGTGGGAATTGGCTCCGGTGCCCGTCAGTGGGCAGAGCGCACATCGCCCACAGTCCCCGAGAAG
TTGGGGGGAGGGGTCGGCAATTGATCCGGTGCCTAGAGAAGGTGGCGCGGGGTAAACTGGGAAAGTGATG
TCGTGTACTGGCTCCGCCTTTTTCCCGAGGGTGGGGGAGAACCGTATATAAGTGCAGTAGTCGCCGTGAA
CGTTCTTTTTCGCAACGGGTTTGCCGCCAGAACACAGGTAAGTGCCGTGTGTGGTTCCCGCGGGCCTGGC
CTCTTTACGGGTTATGGCCCTTGCGTGCCTTGAATTACTTCCACCTGGCTGCAGTACGTGATTCTTGATC
CCGAGCTTCGGGTTGGAAGTGGGTGGGAGAGTTCGAGGCCTTGCGCTTAAGGAGCCCCTTCGCCTCGTGC
TTGAGTTGAGGCCTGGCCTGGGCGCTGGGGCCGCCGCGTGCGAATCTGGTGGCACCTTCGCGCCTGTCTC
GCTGCTTTCGATAAGTCTCTAGCCATTTAAAATTTTTGATGACCTGCTGCGACGCTTTTTTTCTGGCAAG
ATAGTCTTGTAAATGCGGGCCAAGATCTGCACACTGGTATTTCGGTTTTTGGGGCCGCGGGCGGCGACGG
GGCCCGTGCGTCCCAGCGCACATGTTCGGCGAGGCGGGGCCTGCGAGCGCGGCCACCGAGAATCGGACGG
GGGTAGTCTCAAGCTGGCCGGCCTGCTCTGGTGCCTGGCCTCGCGCCGCCGTGTATCGCCCCGCCCTGGG
CGGCAAGGCTGGCCCGGTCGGCACCAGTTGCGTGAGCGGAAAGATGGCCGCTTCCCGGCCCTGCTGCAGG
GAGCTCAAAATGGAGGACGCGGCGCTCGGGAGAGCGGGCGGGTGAGTCACCCACACAAAGGAAAAGGGCC
TTTCCGTCCTCAGCCGTCGCTTCATGTGACTCCACGGAGTACCGGGCGCCGTCCAGGCACCTCGATTAGT
TCTCGAGCTTTTGGAGTACGTCGTCTTTAGGTTGGGGGGAGGGGTTTTATGCGATGGAGTTTCCCCACAC
TGAGTGGGTGGAGACTGAAGTTAGGCCAGCTTGGCACTTGATGTAATTCTCCTTGGAATTTGCCCTTTTT
GAGTTTGGATCTTGGTTCATTCTCAAGCCTCAGACAGTGGTTCAAAGTTTTTTTCTTCCATTTCAGGTGT
CGTGACGTACGGCCACCATGACCGAGTACAAGCCCACGGTGCGCCTCGCCACCCGCGACGACGTCCCCAG
GGCCGTACGCACCCTCGCCGCCGCGTTCGCCGACTACCCCGCCACGCGCCACACCGTCGATCCGGACCGC
CACATCGAGCGGGTCACCGAGCTGCAAGAACTCTTCCTCACGCGCGTCGGGCTCGACATCGGCAAGGTGT
GGGTCGCGGACGACGGCGCCGCCGTGGCGGTCTGGACCACGCCGGAGAGCGTCGAAGCGGGGGCGGTGTT
CGCCGAGATCGGCCCGCGCATGGCCGAGTTGAGCGGTTCCCGGCTGGCCGCGCAGCAACAGATGGAAGGC
CTCCTGGCGCCGCACCGGCCCAAGGAGCCCGCGTGGTTCCTGGCCACCGTCGGAGTCTCGCCCGACCACC
AGGGCAAGGGTCTGGGCAGCGCCGTCGTGCTCCCCGGAGTGGAGGCGGCCGAGCGCGCCGGGGTGCCCGC
CTTCCTGGAGACCTCCGCGCCCCGCAACCTCCCCTTCTACGAGCGGCTCGGCTTCACCGTCACCGCCGAC
GTCGAGGTGCCCGAAGGACCGCGCACCTGGTGCATGACCCGCAAGCCCGGTGCCTGAACGCGTTAAGTCG
ACAATCAACCTCTGGATTACAAAATTTGTGAAAGATTGACTGGTATTCTTAACTATGTTGCTCCTTTTAC
GCTATGTGGATACGCTGCTTTAATGCCTTTGTATCATGCTATTGCTTCCCGTATGGCTTTCATTTTCTCC
TCCTTGTATAAATCCTGGTTGCTGTCTCTTTATGAGGAGTTGTGGCCCGTTGTCAGGCAACGTGGCGTGG
TGTGCACTGTGTTTGCTGACGCAACCCCCACTGGTTGGGGCATTGCCACCACCTGTCAGCTCCTTTCCGG
GACTTTCGCTTTCCCCCTCCCTATTGCCACGGCGGAACTCATCGCCGCCTGCCTTGCCCGCTGCTGGACA
GGGGCTCGGCTGTTGGGCACTGACAATTCCGTGGTGTTGTCGGGGAAATCATCGTCCTTTCCTTGGCTGC
TCGCCTGTGTTGCCACCTGGATTCTGCGCGGGACGTCCTTCTGCTACGTCCCTTCGGCCCTCAATCCAGC
GGACCTTCCTTCCCGCGGCCTGCTGCCGGCTCTGCGGCCTCTTCCGCGTCTTCGCCTTCGCCCTCAGACG
AGTCGGATCTCCCTTTGGGCCGCCTCCCCGCGTCGACTTTAAGACCAATGACTTACAAGGCAGCTGTAGA
TCTTAGCCACTTTTTAAAAGAAAAGGGGGGACTGGAAGGGCTAATTCACTCCCAACGAAGACAAGATCTG
CTTTTTGCTTGTACTGGGTCTCTCTGGTTAGACCAGATCTGAGCCTGGGAGCTCTCTGGCTAACTAGGGA
ACCCACTGCTTAAGCCTCAATAAAGCTTGCCTTGAGTGCTTCAAGTAGTGTGTGCCCGTCTGTTGTGTGA
CTCTGGTAACTAGAGATCCCTCAGACCCTTTTAGTCAGTGTGGAAAATCTCTAGCAGTACGTATAGTAGT
TCATGTCATCTTATTATTCAGTATTTATAACTTGCAAAGAAATGAATATCAGAGAGTGAGAGGAACTTGT
TTATTGCAGCTTATAATGGTTACAAATAAAGCAATAGCATCACAAATTTCACAAATAAAGCATTTTTTTC
ACTGCATTCTAGTTGTGGTTTGTCCAAACTCATCAATGTATCTTATCATGTCTGGCTCTAGCTATCCCGC
CCCTAACTCCGCCCATCCCGCCCCTAACTCCGCCCAGTTCCGCCCATTCTCCGCCCCATGGCTGACTAAT
TTTTTTTATTTATGCAGAGGCCGAGGCCGCCTCGGCCTCTGAGCTATTCCAGAAGTAGTGAGGAGGCTTT
TTTGGAGGCCTAGGGACGTACCCAATTCGCCCTATAGTGAGTCGTATTACGCGCGCTCACTGGCCGTCGT
TTTACAACGTCGTGACTGGGAAAACCCTGGCGTTACCCAACTTAATCGCCTTGCAGCACATCCCCCTTTC
GCCAGCTGGCGTAATAGCGAAGAGGCCCGCACCGATCGCCCTTCCCAACAGTTGCGCAGCCTGAATGGCG
AATGGG
[124 nt withheld, positions 3367-3490]
C
[91 nt withheld, positions 3492-3582]
A
[49 nt withheld, positions 3584-3632]
CCTTTGACGTTGGAGTCCACGTTCTTT
[37 nt withheld, positions 3660-3696]
ACCCTATCTCGGTCTATTCTTTTGATTTATAAGGGATTTTGCCGATTTCGGCCTATTGGTTAAAAAATGA
GCTGATTTAACAAAAATTTAACGCGAATTTTAACAAAATATTAACGCTTACAATTTAGGTGGCACTTTTC
GGGGAAATGTGCGCGGAACCCCTATTTGTTTATTTTTCTAAATACATTCAAATATGTATCCGCTCATGAG
ACAATAACCCTGATAAATGCTTCAATAATATTGAAAAAGGAAGAGTATGAGTATTCAACATTTCCGTGTC
GCCCTTATTCCCTTTTTTGCGGCATTTTGCCTTCCTGTTTTTGCTCACCCAGAAACGCTGGTGAAAGTAA
AAGATGCTGAAGATCAGTTGGGTGCACGAGTGGGTTACATCGAACTGGATCTCAACAGCGGTAAGATCCT
TGAGAGTTTTCGCCCCGAAGAACGTTTTCCAATGATGAGCACTTTTAAAGTTCTGCTATGTGGCGCGGTA
TTATCCCGTATTGACGCCGGGCAAGAGCAACTCGGTCGCCGCATACACTATTCTCAGAATGACTTGGTTG
AGTACTCACCAGTCACAGAAAAGCATCTTACGGATGGCATGACAGTAAGAGAATTATGCAGTGCTGCCAT
AACCATGAGTGATAACACTGCGGCCAACTTACTTCTGACAACGATCGGAGGACCGAAGGAGCTAACCGCT
TTTTTGCACAACATGGGGGATCATGTAACTCGCCTTGATCGTTGGGAACCGGAGCTGAATGAAGCCATAC
CAAACGACGAGCGTGACACCACGATGCCTGTAGCAATGGCAACAACGTTGCGCAAACTATTAACTGGCGA
ACTACTTACTCTAGCTTCCCGGCAACAATTAATAGACTGGATGGAGGCGGATAAAGTTGCAGGACCACTT
CTGCGCTCGGCCCTTCCGGCTGGCTGGTTTATTGCTGATAAATCTGGAGCCGGTGAGCGTGGGTCTCGCG
GTATCATTGCAGCACTGGGGCCAGATGGTAAGCCCTCCCGTATCGTAGTTATCTACACGACGGGGAGTCA
GGCAACTATGGATGAACGAAATAGACAGATCGCTGAGATAGGTGCCTCACTGATTAAGCATTGGTAACTG
TCAGACCAAGTTTACTCATATATACTTTAGATTGATTTAAAACTTCATTTTTAATTTAAAAGGATCTAGG
TGAAGATCCTTTTTGATAATCTCATGACCAAAATCCCTTAACGTGAGTTTTCGTTCCACTGAGCGTCAGA
CCCCGTAGAAAAGATCAAAGGATCTTCTTGAGATCCTTTTTTTCTGCGCGTAATCTGCTGCTTGCAAACA
AAAAAACCACCGCTACCAGCGGTGGTTTGTTTGCCGGATCAAGAGCTACCAACTCTTTTTCCGAAGGTAA
CTGGCTTCAGCAGAGCGCAGATACCAAATACTGTTCTTCTAGTGTAGCCGTAGTTAGGCCACCACTTCAA
GAACTCTGTAGCACCGCCTACATACCTCGCTCTGCTAATCCTGTTACCAGTGGCTGCTGCCAGTGGCGAT
AAGTCGTGTCTTACCGGGTTGGACTCAAGACGATAGTTACCGGATAAGGCGCAGCGGTCGGGCTGAACGG
GGGGTTCGTGCACACAGCCCAGCTTGGAGCGAACGACCTACACCGAACTGAGATACCTACAGCGTGAGCT
ATGAGAAAGCGCCACGCTTCCCGAAGGGAGAAAGGCGGACAGGTATCCGGTAAGCGGCAGGGTCGGAACA
GGAGAGCGCACGAGGGAGCTTCCAGGGGGAAACGCCTGGTATCTTTATAGTCCTGTCGGGTTTCGCCACC
TCTGACTTGAGCGTCGATTTTTGTGATGCTCGTCAGGGGGGCGGAGCCTATGGAAAAACGCCAGCAACGC
GGCCTTTTTACGGTTCCTGGCCTTTTGCTGGCCTTTTGCTCACATGTTCTTTCCTGCGTTATCCCCTGAT
TCTGTGGATAACCGTATTACCGCCTTTGAGTGAGCTGATACCGCTCGCCGCAGCCGAACGACCGAGCGCA
GCGAGTCAGTGAGCGAGGAAGCGGAAGAGCGCCCAATACGCAAACCGCCTCTCCCCGCGCGTTGGCCGAT
TCATTAATGCAGCTGGCACGACAGGTTTCCCGACTGGAAAGCGGGCAGTGAGCGCAACGCAATTAATGTG
AGTTAGCTCACTCATTAGGCACCCCAGGCTTTACACTTTATGCTTCCGGCTCGTATGTTGTGTGGAATTG
TGAGCGGATAACAATTTCACACAGGAAACAGCTATGACCATGATTACGCCAAGCGCGCAATTAACCCTCA
CTAAAGGGAACAAAAGCTGGAGCTGCAAGCTTAATGTAGTCTTATGCAATACTCTTGTAGTCTTGCAACA
TGGTAACGATGAGTTAGCAACATGCCTTACAAGGAGAGAAAAAGCACCGTGCATGCCGATTGGTGGAAGT
AAGGTGGTACGATCGTGCCTTATTAGGAAGGCAACAGACGGGTCTGACATGGATTGGACGAACCACTGAA
TTGCCGCATTGCAGAGATATTGTATTTAAGTGCCTAGCTCGATACATAAACGGGTCTCTCTGGTTAGACC
AGATCTGAGCCTGGGAGCTCTCTGGCTAACTAGGGAACCCACTGCTTAAGCCTCAATAAAGCTTGCCTTG
AGTGCTTCAAGTAGTGTGTGCCCGTCTGTTGTGTGACTCTGGTAACTAGAGATCCCTCAGACCCTTTTAG
TCAGTGTGGAAAATCTCTAGCAGTGGCGCCCGAACAGGGACTTGAAAGCGAAAGGGAAACCAGAGGAGCT
CTCTCGACGCAGGACTCGGCTTGCTGAAGCGCGCACGGCAAGAGGCGAGGGGCGGCGACTGGTGAGTACG
CCAAAAATTTTGACTAGCGGAGGCTAGAAGGAGAGAGATGGGTGCGAGAGCGTCAGTATTAAGCGGGGGA
GAATTAGATCGCGATGGGAAAAAATTCGGTTAAGGCCAGGGGGAAAGAAAAAATATAAATTAAAACATAT
AGTATGGGCAAGCAGGGAGCTAGAACGATTCGCAGTTAATCCTGGCCTGTTAGAAACATCAGAAGGCTGT
AGACAAATACTGGGACAGCTACAACCATCCCTTCAGACAGGATCAGAAGAACTTAGATCATTATATAATA
CAGTAGCAACCCTCTATTGTGTGCATCAAAGGATAGAGATAAAAGACACCAAGGAAGCTTTAGACAAGAT
AGAGGAAGAGCAAAACAAAAGTAAGACCACCGCACAGCAAGCGGCCGCTGATCTTCAGACCTGGAGGAGG
AGATATGAGGGACAATTGGAGAAGTGAATTATATAAATATAAAGTAGTAAAAATTGAACCATTAGGAGTA
GCACCCACCAAGGCAAAGAGAAGAGTGGTGCAGAGAGAAAAAAGAGCAGTGGGAATAGGAGCTTTGTTCC
TTGGGTTCTTGGGAGCAGCAGGAAGCACTATGGGCGCAGCGTCAATGACGCTGACGGTACAGGCCAGACA
ATTATTGTCTGGTATAGTGCAGCAGCAGAACAATTTGCTGAGGGCTATTGAGGCGCAACAGCATCTGTTG
CAACTCACAGTCTGGGGCATCAAGCAGCTCCAGGCAAGAATCCTGGCTGTGGAAAGATACCTAAAGGATC
AACAGCTCCTGGGGATTTGGGGTTGCTCTGGAAAACTCATTTGCACCACTGCTGTGCCTTGGAATGCTAG
TTGGAGTAATAAATCTCTGGAACAGATTTGGAATCACACGACCTGGATGGAGTGGGACAGAGAAATTAAC
AATTACACAAGCTTAATACACTCCTTAATTGAAGAATCGCAAAACCAGCAAGAAAAGAATGAACAAGAAT
TATTGGAATTAGATAAATGGGCAAGTTTGTGGAATTGGTTTAACATAACAAATTGGCTGTGGTATATAAA
ATTATTCATAATGATAGTAGGAGGCTTGGTAGGTTTAAGAATAGTTTTTGCTGTACTTTCTATAGTGAAT
AGAGTTAGGCAGGGATATTCACCATTATCGTTTCAGACCCACCTCCCAACCCCGAGGGGACCCAGAGAGG
GCCTATTTCCCATGATTCCTTCATATTTGCATATACGATACAAGGCTGTTAGAGAGATAATTAGAATTAA
TTTGACTGTAAACACAAAGATATTAGTACAAAATACGTGACGTAGAAAGTAATAATTTCTTGGGTAGTTT
GCAGTTTTAAAATTATGTTTTAAAATGGACTATCATATGCTTACCGTAACTTGAAAGTATTTCGATTTCT
TGGCTTTATATATCTTGTGGAAAGGACGAAACACCGTCCCACTGTGTGGTCACTAGGTTTTAGAGCTAGA
AATAGCAAGTTAAAATAAGGCTAGTCCGTTATCAACTTGAAAAAGTGGCACCGAGTCGGTGCTTTTTTAA
GCTTGGCGTAACTAGATCTTGAGACAAATGGCAGTATTCATCCACAATTTTAAAAGAAAAGGGGGGATTG
GGGGGTACAGTGCAGGGGAAAGAATAGTAGACATAATAGCAACAGACATACAAACTAAAGAATTACAAAA
ACAAATTACAAAAATTCAAAATTTTCGGGTTTATTACAGGGACAGCAGAGATCCACTTTGGCGCCGGCTC
GAGGGGG
