>Addgene plasmid #76225 | MYO3A gRNA (BRDN0001148088) | depositor partial sequence | sequence record 143685 | Target Sequence
TCCCACTGTGTGGTCACTAG
