>Addgene plasmid #76225 | MYO3A gRNA (BRDN0001148088) | addgene partial sequence | sequence record 185425 | hU6-F
AGAAAGTAATAATTTCTTGGGTAGTTTGCAGTTTTAAAATTATGTTTTAAAATGGACTATCATATGCTTA
CCGTAACTTGAAAGTATTTCGATTTCTTGGCTTTATATATCTTGTGGAAAGGACGAAACACCGTCCCACT
GTGTGGTCACTAGGTTTTAGAGCTAGAAATAGCAAGTTAAAATAAGGCTAGTCCGTTATCAACTTGAAAA
AGTGGCACCGAGTCGGTGCTTTTTTAAGCTTGGCGTAACTAGATCTTGAGACAAATGGCAGTATTCATCC
ACAATTTTAAAAGAAAAGGGGGGATTGGGGGGTACAGTGCAGGGGAAAGAATAGTAGACATAATAGCAAC
AGACATACAAACTAAAGAATTACAAAAACAAATTACAAAAATTCAAAATTTTCGGGTTTATTACAGGGAC
AGCAGAGATCCACTTTGGCGCCGGCTCGAGGGGGCCCGGGTGCAAAGATGGATAAAGTTTTAAACAGAGA
GGAATCTTTGCAGCTAATGGACCTTCTAGGTCTTGAAAGGAGTGGGAATTGGCTCCGGTGCCCGTCAGTG
GGCAGAGCGC
